>Addgene plasmid #210864 | pDL0_117 | addgene full sequence | sequence record 421292 | Addgene NGS Result
GTGGCTCTTCAGTGGACGAAAGGGCCTCGTGATACGCCTATTTTTATAGGTTAATGTCATGATAATAATG
GTTTCTTAGACGTCAGGTGGCACTTTTCGGGGAAATGTGCGCGGAACCCCTATTTGTTTATTTTTCTAAA
TACATTCAAATATGTATCCGCTCATGAGACAATAACCCTGATAAATGCTTCAATAATATTGAAAAAGGAA
GAGTATGCGCTCACGCAACTGGTCCAGAACCTTGACCGAACGCAGCGGTGGTAACGGCGCAGTGGCGGTT
TTCATGGCTTGTTATGACTGTTTTTTTTTGGGGTACAGTCTATGCCTCGGGCATCCAAGCAGCAAGCGCG
TTACGCCGTGGGTCGATGTTTGATGTTATGGAGCAGCAACGATGTTACGCAGCAGGGCAGTCGCCCTAAA
ACAAAGTTAAACATCATGAGGGAAGCGGTGATCGCCGAAGTATCGACTCAACTATCAGAGGTAGTTGGCG
TCATCGAGCGCCATCTCGAACCGACGTTGCTGGCCGTACATTTGTACGGCTCCGCAGTGGATGGCGGCCT
GAAGCCACACAGCGATATTGATTTGCTGGTTACGGTGACCGTAAGGCTTGATGAAACAACGCGGCGAGCT
TTGATCAACGACCTTTTGGAAACTTCGGCTTCCCCTGGAGAGAGCGAGATTCTCCGCGCTGTAGAAGTCA
CCATTGTTGTGCACGACGACATCATTCCGTGGCGTTATCCAGCTAAGCGCGAACTGCAATTTGGAGAATG
GCAGCGCAATGACATTCTTGCAGGTATCTTCGAGCCAGCCACGATCGACATTGATCTGGCTATCTTGCTG
ACAAAAGCAAGAGAACATAGCGTTGCCTTGGTAGGTCCAGCGGCGGAGGAACTCTTTGATCCGGTTCCTG
AACAGGATCTATTTGAGGCGCTAAATGAAACCTTAACGCTATGGAACTCGCCGCCCGACTGGGCTGGCGA
TGAGCGAAATGTAGTGCTTACGTTGTCCCGCATTTGGTACAGCGCAGTAACCGGCAAAATCGCGCCGAAG
GATGTCGCTGCCGACTGGGCAATGGAGCGCCTGCCGGCCCAGTATCAGCCCGTCATACTTGAAGCTAGAC
AGGCTTATCTTGGACAAGAAGAAGATCGCTTGGCCTCGCGCGCAGATCAGTTGGAAGAATTTGTCCATTA
CGTAAAAGGCGAGATCACCAAGGTAGTCGGCAAATAACTGTCAGACCAAGTTTACTCATATATACTTTAG
ATTGATTTAAAACTTCATTTTTAATTTAAAAGGATCTAGGTGAAGATCCTTTTTGATAATCTCATGACCA
AAATCCCTTAACGTGAGTTTTCGTTCCACTGAGCGTCAGACCCCGTAGAAAAGATCAAAGGATCTTCTTG
AGATCCTTTTTTTCTGCGCGTAATCTGCTGCTTGCAAACAAAAAAACCACCGCTACCAGCGGTGGTTTGT
TTGCCGGATCAAGAGCTACCAACTCTTTTTCCGAAGGTAACTGGCTTCAGCAGAGCGCAGATACCAAATA
CTGTTCTTCTAGTGTAGCCGTAGTTAGGCCACCACTTCAAGAACTCTGTAGCACCGCCTACATACCTCGC
TCTGCTAATCCTGTTACCAGTGGCTGCTGCCAGTGGCGATAAGTCGTGTCTTACCGGGTTGGACTCAAGA
CGATAGTTACCGGATAAGGCGCAGCGGTCGGGCTGAACGGGGGGTTCGTGCACACAGCCCAGCTTGGAGC
GAACGACCTACACCGAACTGAGATACCTACAGCGTGAGCTATGAGAAAGCGCCACGCTTCCCGAAGGGAG
AAAGGCGGACAGGTATCCGGTAAGCGGCAGGGTCGGAACAGGAGAGCGCACGAGGGAGCTTCCAGGGGGA
AACGCCTGGTATCTTTATAGTCCTGTCGGGTTTCGCCACCTCTGACTTGAGCGTCGATTTTTGTGATGCT
CGTCAGGGGGGCGGAGCCTATGGAAAAACGCCAGCAACGCGGCCTTTTTACGGTTCCTGGCCTTTTGCTG
GCCTTTTGCTCACATGTTCTTTCCTGCGTTATCCCCTGATTCTGTGGATAACCGTATTACCGCCTTTGAG
TGAGCTGATACCGCTCGCCGCAGCCGAACGACCGAGCGCAGCGAGTCAGTGAGCGAGGAAGCGGAAGAGC
GCCCAATACGCAAACCGCCTCTCCCCGCGCGTTGGCCGATTCATTAATCACTCTGTGGTCTCAAATGGAG
GACGCCAAAAACATAAAGAAAGGCCCGGCGCCATTCTATCCGCTGGAAGATGGAACCGCTGGAGAGCAAC
TGCATAAGGCTATGAAGAGATACGCCCTGGTTCCTGGAACAATTGCTTTTACAGATGCACATATCGAGGT
GGACATCACTTACGCTGAGTACTTCGAAATGTCCGTTCGGTTGGCAGAAGCTATGAAACGATATGGGCTG
AATACAAATCACAGAATCGTCGTATGCAGTGAAAACTCTCTTCAATTCTTTATGCCGGTGTTGGGCGCGT
TATTTATCGGAGTTGCAGTTGCGCCCGCGAACGACATTTATAATGAACGTGAATTGCTCAACAGTATGGG
CATTTCGCAGCCTACCGTGGTGTTCGTTTCCAAAAAGGGGTTGCAAAAAATTTTGAACGTGCAAAAAAAG
CTCCCAATCATCCAAAAAATTATTATCATGGATTCTAAAACGGATTACCAGGGATTTCAGTCGATGTACA
CGTTCGTCACATCTCATCTACCTCCCGGTTTTAATGAATACGATTTTGTGCCAGAGTCCTTCGATAGGGA
CAAGACAATTGCACTGATCATGAACTCCTCTGGATCTACTGGTCTGCCTAAAGGTGTCGCTCTGCCTCAT
AGAACTGCCTGCGTGAGATTCTCGCATGCCAGAGATCCTATTTTTGGCAATCAAATCATTCCGGATACTG
CGATTTTAAGTGTTGTTCCATTCCATCACGGTTTTGGAATGTTTACTACACTCGGATATTTGATATGTGG
ATTTCGAGTCGTCTTAATGTATAGATTTGAAGAAGAGCTGTTTCTGAGGAGCCTTCAGGATTACAAGATT
CAAAGTGCGCTGCTGGTGCCAACCCTATTCTCCTTCTTCGCCAAAAGCACTCTGATTGACAAATACGATT
TATCTAATTTACACGAAATTGCTTCTGGTGGCGCTCCCCTCTCTAAGGAAGTCGGGGAAGCGGTTGCCAA
GAGGTTCCATCTGCCAGGTATCAGGCAAGGATATGGGCTCACTGAGACTACATCAGCTATTCTGATTACA
CCCGAGGGGGATGATAAACCGGGCGCGGTCGGTAAAGTTGTTCCATTTTTTGAAGCGAAGGTTGTGGATC
TGGATACCGGGAAAACGCTGGGCGTTAATCAAAGAGGCGAACTGTGTGTGAGAGGTCCTATGATTATGTC
CGGTTATGTAAACAATCCGGAAGCGACCAACGCCTTGATTGACAAGGATGGATGGCTACATTCTGGAGAC
ATAGCTTACTGGGACGAAGATGAACACTTCTTCATCGTTGACCGCCTGAAGTCTCTGATTAAGTACAAAG
GCTATCAGGTGGCTCCCGCTGAATTGGAATCCATCTTGCTCCAACACCCCAACATCTTCGACGCAGGTGT
CGCAGGCCTTCCCGACGATGACGCCGGTGAACTTCCCGCCGCCGTTGTTGTTTTGGAGCACGGAAAGACG
ATGACGGAAAAAGAGATCGTGGATTACGTCGCCAGTCAAGTAACAACCGCGAAAAAGTTGCGCGGAGGAG
TTGTGTTTGTGGACGAAGTACCGAAAGGTCTTACCGGAAAACTCGACGCAAGAAAAATCAGAGAGATCCT
CATAAAGGCCAAGAAGGGCGGAAAGATCGCCGTGTGAGCTTTGAGACCACGAA
Features (pLannotate 1.2.2; 7 found; start..end, strand, type, name):
    110..214     +  promoter       AmpR promoter: bla
    205..285     -  CDS            int (fragment): INT2_ECOLX - Protein inferred from homology: Swiss-Prot protein existence level 3. Putative integrase believed to be involved in the insertion of antibiotic resistance genes into plasmids and transposons. From Escherichia coli.
    373..429     +  CDS            GmR (fragment): gentamycin acetyltransferase; aacC1; confers resistance to gentamycin
    436..1224    +  CDS            aadA: S3AD_ECOLX - Experimental evidence at protein level: Swiss-Prot protein existence level 1. Mediates bacterial resistance to the antibiotics streptomycin and spectinomycin. From Escherichia coli.
   1398..1986    +  rep_origin     ori: high-copy-number ColE1/pMB1/pBR322/pUC origin of replication
   2169..2218    +  CDS            lacI (fragment): lac repressor; lacI; The lac repressor binds to the lac operator to inhibit transcription in E. coli. This inhibition can be relieved by adding lactose or isopropyl-β-D-thiogalactopyranoside (IPTG).
   2235..3885    +  CDS            luciferase (fragment): firefly luciferase; luc+; enhanced luc+ version of the luciferase gene
