[The description below was written by a language model from this plasmid's Addgene catalogue record and pLannotate feature annotations shown in this document.]
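Description:
pDL0_117 is a small bacterial cloning plasmid (about 3.9 kb) that carries the firefly luciferase coding sequence (species recorded as "Photinus pryalis") as a promoterless part in the pICH41308 backbone. pICH41308 is generally known as a Level 0 acceptor for coding-sequence modules in the MoClo/Golden Gate modular cloning system. This matches the "SC_" prefix in the stated purpose and the catalogue's classification under plant expression, luciferase and synthetic biology. The record does not describe the flanking Type IIS sites or overhangs. The plasmid is propagated in E. coli through a high-copy ColE1/pUC-type origin. Selection is with spectinomycin, conferred by the aadA aminoglycoside adenylyltransferase gene, which appears to be driven by an upstream bla (AmpR) promoter. The short integrase, gentamicin acetyltransferase and lacI fragments annotated nearby are non-functional remnants of the backbone's construction and have no working role.

The insert is a 1,651 bp sequence that the annotation matches to the enhanced luc+ version of firefly luciferase. It is flagged as a fragment, which may reflect the absence of a terminal codon or minor sequence differences typical of a domesticated part, but the record does not explain this. No eukaryotic promoter, terminator, tag or plant selectable marker is annotated, so the plasmid cannot express luciferase in plants by itself. It instead serves as a building block to be combined with promoter and terminator modules into transcription units and multigene constructs. The associated publication concerns inducible synthetic gene circuits in grasses, where a luciferase reporter of this kind would be used to read out circuit activity.
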