Addgene plasmid #210864: pDL0_117
Purpose: SC_Photinus pryalis Firefly Luciferase coding sequence
Depositing lab: Dmitri Nusinow. Depositing organization: Donald Danforth Plant Science Center. Publication: Remote Sensing of Endogenous Pigmentation by Inducible Synthetic Circuits in Grasses. Lee DY, Acosta-Gamboa L, Saleh L, Pathak S, Swyers N, Morgan A, Meerdink S, Kuzio C, Calderon S, Sheng H, Kenney S, Zare A, Gehan M, Nusinow DA. Plant Biotechnol J. 2025 Dec 5. doi: 10.1111/pbi.70480. PubMed 41351300.
Backbone
  Vector backbone: pICH41308
  Backbone size w/o insert (bp): 2249
  Total vector size (bp): 3901
  Vector type: Plant Expression, Luciferase, Synthetic Biology
Growth in bacteria
  Bacterial resistance: Spectinomycin, 50 μg/mL
  Growth temperature: 37°C
  Growth strain: DH5alpha
  Copy number: Unknown
Gene/Insert
  Gene/Insert name: Firefly Luciferase
  Species: Photinus pryalis
  Insert size (bp): 1651
Terms and licenses: Academic/Nonprofit Terms; Industry Terms: Not Available to Industry
Depositor comments: Please visit https://doi.org/10.1101/2025.06.20.660755 for bioRxiv preprint.
How to cite: pDL0_117 was a gift from Dmitri Nusinow (Addgene plasmid # 210864 ; http://n2t.net/addgene:210864 ; RRID:Addgene_210864)
